Addgene plasmid #76384: PIM2 gRNA (BRDN0001149489)
Purpose: 3rd generation lentiviral gRNA plasmid targeting human PIM2
Depositing lab: John Doench & David Root. Depositing organization: Broad Institute. Publication: Optimized sgRNA design to maximize activity and minimize off-target effects of CRISPR-Cas9. Doench JG, Fusi N, Sullender M, Hegde M, Vaimberg EW, Donovan KF, Smith I, Tothova Z, Wilen C, Orchard R, Virgin HW, Listgarten J, Root DE. Nat Biotechnol. 2016 Jan 18. doi: 10.1038/nbt.3437. PubMed 26780180.
Backbone
  Vector backbone: lentiGuide-Puro
  Backbone manufacturer: Zhang Lab (Addgene plasmid # 52963)
  Vector type: Mammalian Expression, Lentiviral, CRISPR
  Selectable markers: Puromycin
Growth in bacteria
  Bacterial resistance: Ampicillin, 100 μg/mL
  Growth temperature: 37°C
  Growth strain: DH5alpha
  Copy number: High Copy
Gene/Insert
  Gene/Insert name: PIM2 (alt names: PIM2; NM_006875.3)
  gRNA/shRNA sequence: CAAGCAGGCGGATCACGCCA
  Species: H. sapiens (human)
  Entrez Gene: PIM2
  Promoter: hU6
  Cloning method: Unknown
  Sequencing primers: 5′ U6-F; 3′ pS2-R
Terms and licenses: Academic/Nonprofit Terms; Industry Terms: Not Available to Industry
Depositor comments: The gRNA was designed to target the following Genbank reference sequence(s): NM_006875.3. Note that this plasmid does NOT contain Cas9. It should be used in conjunction with lentiCas9-Blast (Addgene #52962) or otherwise with cell lines already expressing Cas9. Browse the full kinome gRNA library at http://www.addgene.org/pooled-library/broadgpp-human-kinome/ or visit http://www.broadinstitute.org/rnai/public/ for detailed protocols and information.
How to cite: PIM2 gRNA (BRDN0001149489) was a gift from John Doench & David Root (Addgene plasmid # 76384 ; http://n2t.net/addgene:76384 ; RRID:Addgene_76384)
