[The description below was written by a language model from this plasmid's Addgene catalogue record and pLannotate feature annotations shown in this document.]
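Description:
PIM2 gRNA (BRDN0001149489) is a third-generation lentiviral guide RNA plasmid built on the lentiGuide-Puro backbone and designed to target the human PIM2 gene (designed against reference transcript NM_006875.3). It is propagated in E. coli as a high-copy plasmid through a ColE1/pUC-type origin with ampicillin selection from the bla gene. The backbone also carries an f1 origin, an SV40 origin and poly(A) signal, and remnants of lac, T7 and T3 cloning-vector elements.

The viral portion begins with an RSV promoter fused to a truncated HIV-1 5' LTR, which makes genomic RNA production Tat-independent. This is followed by the Ψ packaging signal with a partial gag sequence, the Rev response element for Rev-dependent nuclear export, and a cPPT/CTS that aids nuclear import of the provirus. It ends with a ΔU3 self-inactivating 3' LTR. Between the LTRs sit two expression units. A human U6 RNA polymerase III promoter drives the PIM2-specific spacer joined to the Streptococcus pyogenes Cas9 guide scaffold. An EF-1α core promoter with its intron A drives puromycin N-acetyltransferase for selection of transduced mammalian cells, and a WPRE downstream enhances transcript expression.

The plasmid does not encode Cas9, so it is meant to be used alongside a separate Cas9 vector such as lentiCas9-Blast or in cells that already express Cas9. In those cells the guide directs cleavage at PIM2 for gene knockout studies. The depositor comments associate it with a human kinome gRNA library that was produced in connection with work on optimised sgRNA design.
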