Features (pLannotate 1.2.2; 29 found; start..end, strand, type, name):
     14..80      +  CDS            small t antigen (fragment): SV40 (simian virus 40) small t antigen
    106..317     +  promoter       EF-1α core promoter: core promoter for human elongation factor EF-1α
    318..1256    +  intron         EF-1α intron A: intron upstream of the start codon of human EF-1α
   1278..1877    +  CDS            PuroR (fragment): puromycin N-acetyltransferase; pac from Streptomyces; confers resistance to puromycin
   1893..2481    +  misc_feature   WPRE: woodchuck hepatitis virus posttranscriptional regulatory element
   2532..2551    +  misc_feature   cPPT/CTS (fragment): central polypurine tract and central termination sequence of HIV-1
   2553..2786    +  LTR            3' LTR (ΔU3): self-inactivating 3' long terminal repeat (LTR) from HIV-1
   2864..2985    +  polyA_signal   SV40 poly(A) signal: SV40 polyadenylation signal
   3025..3160    +  rep_origin     SV40 ori: SV40 origin of replication
   3181..3199    -  promoter       T7 promoter: promoter for bacteriophage T7 RNA polymerase
   3207..3362    +  CDS            lacZα (fragment): LacZα fragment of β-galactosidase; lacZ fragment
   3367..3795    +  rep_origin     f1 ori (sequence partly withheld): f1 bacteriophage origin of replication; arrow indicates direction of (+) strand synthesis
   3848..3952    +  promoter       AmpR promoter: bla
   3953..4813    +  CDS            AmpR: β-lactamase; bla; confers resistance to ampicillin, carbenicillin, and related antibiotics
   4984..5572    +  rep_origin     ori: high-copy-number ColE1/pMB1/pBR322/pUC origin of replication
   5755..5847    +  CDS            lacI (fragment): lac repressor; lacI; The lac repressor binds to the lac operator to inhibit transcription in E. coli. This inhibition can be relieved by adding lactose or isopropyl-β-D-thiogalactopyranoside (IPTG).
   5860..5881    +  protein_bind   CAP binding site: CAP binding activates transcription in the presence of cAMP. E. coli catabolite activator protein
   5896..5926    +  promoter       lac promoter: promoter for the E. coli lac operon
   5934..5950    +  protein_bind   lac operator: The lac repressor binds to the lac operator to inhibit transcription in E. coli. This inhibition can be relieved by adding lactose or isopropyl-β-D-thiogalactopyranoside (IPTG). lac repressor encoded by lacI
   5995..6013    +  promoter       T3 promoter: promoter for bacteriophage T3 RNA polymerase
   6041..6267    +  promoter       RSV promoter: Rous sarcoma virus enhancer/promoter
   6268..6448    +  LTR            5' LTR (truncated): truncated 5' long terminal repeat (LTR) from HIV-1
   6495..6620    +  misc_feature   HIV-1 Ψ: packaging signal of human immunodeficiency virus type 1
   6604..6967    +  CDS            HIV-1 gag (fragment): gag protein from human immunodeficiency virus 1; gag
   7113..7346    +  misc_feature   RRE: The Rev response element (RRE) of HIV-1 allows for Rev-dependent mRNA export from the nucleus to the cytoplasm.
   7723..7749    +  CDS            Rev (fragment): human immunodeficiency virus 1 (HIV-1) Rev protein; rev; enhances nuclear export of unspliced and incompletely spliced viral mRNAs
   7753..7993    +  promoter       U6 promoter: RNA polymerase III promoter for human U6 snRNA
   8023..8098    +  misc_RNA       gRNA scaffold: guide RNA scaffold for the Streptococcus pyogenes CRISPR/Cas9 system
   8154..8271    +  misc_feature   cPPT/CTS: central polypurine tract and central termination sequence of HIV-1
>Addgene plasmid #76384 | PIM2 gRNA (BRDN0001149489) | addgene full sequence | sequence record 185734 | Addgene Assembled Sequence
CCCGGGTGCAAAGATGGATAAAGTTTTAAACAGAGAGGAATCTTTGCAGCTAATGGACCTTCTAGGTCTT
GAAAGGAGTGGGAATTGGCTCCGGTGCCCGTCAGTGGGCAGAGCGCACATCGCCCACAGTCCCCGAGAAG
TTGGGGGGAGGGGTCGGCAATTGATCCGGTGCCTAGAGAAGGTGGCGCGGGGTAAACTGGGAAAGTGATG
TCGTGTACTGGCTCCGCCTTTTTCCCGAGGGTGGGGGAGAACCGTATATAAGTGCAGTAGTCGCCGTGAA
CGTTCTTTTTCGCAACGGGTTTGCCGCCAGAACACAGGTAAGTGCCGTGTGTGGTTCCCGCGGGCCTGGC
CTCTTTACGGGTTATGGCCCTTGCGTGCCTTGAATTACTTCCACCTGGCTGCAGTACGTGATTCTTGATC
CCGAGCTTCGGGTTGGAAGTGGGTGGGAGAGTTCGAGGCCTTGCGCTTAAGGAGCCCCTTCGCCTCGTGC
TTGAGTTGAGGCCTGGCCTGGGCGCTGGGGCCGCCGCGTGCGAATCTGGTGGCACCTTCGCGCCTGTCTC
GCTGCTTTCGATAAGTCTCTAGCCATTTAAAATTTTTGATGACCTGCTGCGACGCTTTTTTTCTGGCAAG
ATAGTCTTGTAAATGCGGGCCAAGATCTGCACACTGGTATTTCGGTTTTTGGGGCCGCGGGCGGCGACGG
GGCCCGTGCGTCCCAGCGCACATGTTCGGCGAGGCGGGGCCTGCGAGCGCGGCCACCGAGAATCGGACGG
GGGTAGTCTCAAGCTGGCCGGCCTGCTCTGGTGCCTGGCCTCGCGCCGCCGTGTATCGCCCCGCCCTGGG
CGGCAAGGCTGGCCCGGTCGGCACCAGTTGCGTGAGCGGAAAGATGGCCGCTTCCCGGCCCTGCTGCAGG
GAGCTCAAAATGGAGGACGCGGCGCTCGGGAGAGCGGGCGGGTGAGTCACCCACACAAAGGAAAAGGGCC
TTTCCGTCCTCAGCCGTCGCTTCATGTGACTCCACGGAGTACCGGGCGCCGTCCAGGCACCTCGATTAGT
TCTCGAGCTTTTGGAGTACGTCGTCTTTAGGTTGGGGGGAGGGGTTTTATGCGATGGAGTTTCCCCACAC
TGAGTGGGTGGAGACTGAAGTTAGGCCAGCTTGGCACTTGATGTAATTCTCCTTGGAATTTGCCCTTTTT
GAGTTTGGATCTTGGTTCATTCTCAAGCCTCAGACAGTGGTTCAAAGTTTTTTTCTTCCATTTCAGGTGT
CGTGACGTACGGCCACCATGACCGAGTACAAGCCCACGGTGCGCCTCGCCACCCGCGACGACGTCCCCAG
GGCCGTACGCACCCTCGCCGCCGCGTTCGCCGACTACCCCGCCACGCGCCACACCGTCGATCCGGACCGC
CACATCGAGCGGGTCACCGAGCTGCAAGAACTCTTCCTCACGCGCGTCGGGCTCGACATCGGCAAGGTGT
GGGTCGCGGACGACGGCGCCGCCGTGGCGGTCTGGACCACGCCGGAGAGCGTCGAAGCGGGGGCGGTGTT
CGCCGAGATCGGCCCGCGCATGGCCGAGTTGAGCGGTTCCCGGCTGGCCGCGCAGCAACAGATGGAAGGC
CTCCTGGCGCCGCACCGGCCCAAGGAGCCCGCGTGGTTCCTGGCCACCGTCGGAGTCTCGCCCGACCACC
AGGGCAAGGGTCTGGGCAGCGCCGTCGTGCTCCCCGGAGTGGAGGCGGCCGAGCGCGCCGGGGTGCCCGC
CTTCCTGGAGACCTCCGCGCCCCGCAACCTCCCCTTCTACGAGCGGCTCGGCTTCACCGTCACCGCCGAC
GTCGAGGTGCCCGAAGGACCGCGCACCTGGTGCATGACCCGCAAGCCCGGTGCCTGAACGCGTTAAGTCG
ACAATCAACCTCTGGATTACAAAATTTGTGAAAGATTGACTGGTATTCTTAACTATGTTGCTCCTTTTAC
GCTATGTGGATACGCTGCTTTAATGCCTTTGTATCATGCTATTGCTTCCCGTATGGCTTTCATTTTCTCC
TCCTTGTATAAATCCTGGTTGCTGTCTCTTTATGAGGAGTTGTGGCCCGTTGTCAGGCAACGTGGCGTGG
TGTGCACTGTGTTTGCTGACGCAACCCCCACTGGTTGGGGCATTGCCACCACCTGTCAGCTCCTTTCCGG
GACTTTCGCTTTCCCCCTCCCTATTGCCACGGCGGAACTCATCGCCGCCTGCCTTGCCCGCTGCTGGACA
GGGGCTCGGCTGTTGGGCACTGACAATTCCGTGGTGTTGTCGGGGAAATCATCGTCCTTTCCTTGGCTGC
TCGCCTGTGTTGCCACCTGGATTCTGCGCGGGACGTCCTTCTGCTACGTCCCTTCGGCCCTCAATCCAGC
GGACCTTCCTTCCCGCGGCCTGCTGCCGGCTCTGCGGCCTCTTCCGCGTCTTCGCCTTCGCCCTCAGACG
AGTCGGATCTCCCTTTGGGCCGCCTCCCCGCGTCGACTTTAAGACCAATGACTTACAAGGCAGCTGTAGA
TCTTAGCCACTTTTTAAAAGAAAAGGGGGGACTGGAAGGGCTAATTCACTCCCAACGAAGACAAGATCTG
CTTTTTGCTTGTACTGGGTCTCTCTGGTTAGACCAGATCTGAGCCTGGGAGCTCTCTGGCTAACTAGGGA
ACCCACTGCTTAAGCCTCAATAAAGCTTGCCTTGAGTGCTTCAAGTAGTGTGTGCCCGTCTGTTGTGTGA
CTCTGGTAACTAGAGATCCCTCAGACCCTTTTAGTCAGTGTGGAAAATCTCTAGCAGTACGTATAGTAGT
TCATGTCATCTTATTATTCAGTATTTATAACTTGCAAAGAAATGAATATCAGAGAGTGAGAGGAACTTGT
TTATTGCAGCTTATAATGGTTACAAATAAAGCAATAGCATCACAAATTTCACAAATAAAGCATTTTTTTC
ACTGCATTCTAGTTGTGGTTTGTCCAAACTCATCAATGTATCTTATCATGTCTGGCTCTAGCTATCCCGC
CCCTAACTCCGCCCATCCCGCCCCTAACTCCGCCCAGTTCCGCCCATTCTCCGCCCCATGGCTGACTAAT
TTTTTTTATTTATGCAGAGGCCGAGGCCGCCTCGGCCTCTGAGCTATTCCAGAAGTAGTGAGGAGGCTTT
TTTGGAGGCCTAGGGACGTACCCAATTCGCCCTATAGTGAGTCGTATTACGCGCGCTCACTGGCCGTCGT
TTTACAACGTCGTGACTGGGAAAACCCTGGCGTTACCCAACTTAATCGCCTTGCAGCACATCCCCCTTTC
GCCAGCTGGCGTAATAGCGAAGAGGCCCGCACCGATCGCCCTTCCCAACAGTTGCGCAGCCTGAATGGCG
AATGGG
[124 nt withheld, positions 3367-3490]
C
[91 nt withheld, positions 3492-3582]
A
[49 nt withheld, positions 3584-3632]
CCTTTGACGTTGGAGTCCACGTTCTTT
[37 nt withheld, positions 3660-3696]
ACCCTATCTCGGTCTATTCTTTTGATTTATAAGGGATTTTGCCGATTTCGGCCTATTGGTTAAAAAATGA
GCTGATTTAACAAAAATTTAACGCGAATTTTAACAAAATATTAACGCTTACAATTTAGGTGGCACTTTTC
GGGGAAATGTGCGCGGAACCCCTATTTGTTTATTTTTCTAAATACATTCAAATATGTATCCGCTCATGAG
ACAATAACCCTGATAAATGCTTCAATAATATTGAAAAAGGAAGAGTATGAGTATTCAACATTTCCGTGTC
GCCCTTATTCCCTTTTTTGCGGCATTTTGCCTTCCTGTTTTTGCTCACCCAGAAACGCTGGTGAAAGTAA
AAGATGCTGAAGATCAGTTGGGTGCACGAGTGGGTTACATCGAACTGGATCTCAACAGCGGTAAGATCCT
TGAGAGTTTTCGCCCCGAAGAACGTTTTCCAATGATGAGCACTTTTAAAGTTCTGCTATGTGGCGCGGTA
TTATCCCGTATTGACGCCGGGCAAGAGCAACTCGGTCGCCGCATACACTATTCTCAGAATGACTTGGTTG
AGTACTCACCAGTCACAGAAAAGCATCTTACGGATGGCATGACAGTAAGAGAATTATGCAGTGCTGCCAT
AACCATGAGTGATAACACTGCGGCCAACTTACTTCTGACAACGATCGGAGGACCGAAGGAGCTAACCGCT
TTTTTGCACAACATGGGGGATCATGTAACTCGCCTTGATCGTTGGGAACCGGAGCTGAATGAAGCCATAC
CAAACGACGAGCGTGACACCACGATGCCTGTAGCAATGGCAACAACGTTGCGCAAACTATTAACTGGCGA
ACTACTTACTCTAGCTTCCCGGCAACAATTAATAGACTGGATGGAGGCGGATAAAGTTGCAGGACCACTT
CTGCGCTCGGCCCTTCCGGCTGGCTGGTTTATTGCTGATAAATCTGGAGCCGGTGAGCGTGGGTCTCGCG
GTATCATTGCAGCACTGGGGCCAGATGGTAAGCCCTCCCGTATCGTAGTTATCTACACGACGGGGAGTCA
GGCAACTATGGATGAACGAAATAGACAGATCGCTGAGATAGGTGCCTCACTGATTAAGCATTGGTAACTG
TCAGACCAAGTTTACTCATATATACTTTAGATTGATTTAAAACTTCATTTTTAATTTAAAAGGATCTAGG
TGAAGATCCTTTTTGATAATCTCATGACCAAAATCCCTTAACGTGAGTTTTCGTTCCACTGAGCGTCAGA
CCCCGTAGAAAAGATCAAAGGATCTTCTTGAGATCCTTTTTTTCTGCGCGTAATCTGCTGCTTGCAAACA
AAAAAACCACCGCTACCAGCGGTGGTTTGTTTGCCGGATCAAGAGCTACCAACTCTTTTTCCGAAGGTAA
CTGGCTTCAGCAGAGCGCAGATACCAAATACTGTTCTTCTAGTGTAGCCGTAGTTAGGCCACCACTTCAA
GAACTCTGTAGCACCGCCTACATACCTCGCTCTGCTAATCCTGTTACCAGTGGCTGCTGCCAGTGGCGAT
AAGTCGTGTCTTACCGGGTTGGACTCAAGACGATAGTTACCGGATAAGGCGCAGCGGTCGGGCTGAACGG
GGGGTTCGTGCACACAGCCCAGCTTGGAGCGAACGACCTACACCGAACTGAGATACCTACAGCGTGAGCT
ATGAGAAAGCGCCACGCTTCCCGAAGGGAGAAAGGCGGACAGGTATCCGGTAAGCGGCAGGGTCGGAACA
GGAGAGCGCACGAGGGAGCTTCCAGGGGGAAACGCCTGGTATCTTTATAGTCCTGTCGGGTTTCGCCACC
TCTGACTTGAGCGTCGATTTTTGTGATGCTCGTCAGGGGGGCGGAGCCTATGGAAAAACGCCAGCAACGC
GGCCTTTTTACGGTTCCTGGCCTTTTGCTGGCCTTTTGCTCACATGTTCTTTCCTGCGTTATCCCCTGAT
TCTGTGGATAACCGTATTACCGCCTTTGAGTGAGCTGATACCGCTCGCCGCAGCCGAACGACCGAGCGCA
GCGAGTCAGTGAGCGAGGAAGCGGAAGAGCGCCCAATACGCAAACCGCCTCTCCCCGCGCGTTGGCCGAT
TCATTAATGCAGCTGGCACGACAGGTTTCCCGACTGGAAAGCGGGCAGTGAGCGCAACGCAATTAATGTG
AGTTAGCTCACTCATTAGGCACCCCAGGCTTTACACTTTATGCTTCCGGCTCGTATGTTGTGTGGAATTG
TGAGCGGATAACAATTTCACACAGGAAACAGCTATGACCATGATTACGCCAAGCGCGCAATTAACCCTCA
CTAAAGGGAACAAAAGCTGGAGCTGCAAGCTTAATGTAGTCTTATGCAATACTCTTGTAGTCTTGCAACA
TGGTAACGATGAGTTAGCAACATGCCTTACAAGGAGAGAAAAAGCACCGTGCATGCCGATTGGTGGAAGT
AAGGTGGTACGATCGTGCCTTATTAGGAAGGCAACAGACGGGTCTGACATGGATTGGACGAACCACTGAA
TTGCCGCATTGCAGAGATATTGTATTTAAGTGCCTAGCTCGATACATAAACGGGTCTCTCTGGTTAGACC
AGATCTGAGCCTGGGAGCTCTCTGGCTAACTAGGGAACCCACTGCTTAAGCCTCAATAAAGCTTGCCTTG
AGTGCTTCAAGTAGTGTGTGCCCGTCTGTTGTGTGACTCTGGTAACTAGAGATCCCTCAGACCCTTTTAG
TCAGTGTGGAAAATCTCTAGCAGTGGCGCCCGAACAGGGACTTGAAAGCGAAAGGGAAACCAGAGGAGCT
CTCTCGACGCAGGACTCGGCTTGCTGAAGCGCGCACGGCAAGAGGCGAGGGGCGGCGACTGGTGAGTACG
CCAAAAATTTTGACTAGCGGAGGCTAGAAGGAGAGAGATGGGTGCGAGAGCGTCAGTATTAAGCGGGGGA
GAATTAGATCGCGATGGGAAAAAATTCGGTTAAGGCCAGGGGGAAAGAAAAAATATAAATTAAAACATAT
AGTATGGGCAAGCAGGGAGCTAGAACGATTCGCAGTTAATCCTGGCCTGTTAGAAACATCAGAAGGCTGT
AGACAAATACTGGGACAGCTACAACCATCCCTTCAGACAGGATCAGAAGAACTTAGATCATTATATAATA
CAGTAGCAACCCTCTATTGTGTGCATCAAAGGATAGAGATAAAAGACACCAAGGAAGCTTTAGACAAGAT
AGAGGAAGAGCAAAACAAAAGTAAGACCACCGCACAGCAAGCGGCCGCTGATCTTCAGACCTGGAGGAGG
AGATATGAGGGACAATTGGAGAAGTGAATTATATAAATATAAAGTAGTAAAAATTGAACCATTAGGAGTA
GCACCCACCAAGGCAAAGAGAAGAGTGGTGCAGAGAGAAAAAAGAGCAGTGGGAATAGGAGCTTTGTTCC
TTGGGTTCTTGGGAGCAGCAGGAAGCACTATGGGCGCAGCGTCAATGACGCTGACGGTACAGGCCAGACA
ATTATTGTCTGGTATAGTGCAGCAGCAGAACAATTTGCTGAGGGCTATTGAGGCGCAACAGCATCTGTTG
CAACTCACAGTCTGGGGCATCAAGCAGCTCCAGGCAAGAATCCTGGCTGTGGAAAGATACCTAAAGGATC
AACAGCTCCTGGGGATTTGGGGTTGCTCTGGAAAACTCATTTGCACCACTGCTGTGCCTTGGAATGCTAG
TTGGAGTAATAAATCTCTGGAACAGATTTGGAATCACACGACCTGGATGGAGTGGGACAGAGAAATTAAC
AATTACACAAGCTTAATACACTCCTTAATTGAAGAATCGCAAAACCAGCAAGAAAAGAATGAACAAGAAT
TATTGGAATTAGATAAATGGGCAAGTTTGTGGAATTGGTTTAACATAACAAATTGGCTGTGGTATATAAA
ATTATTCATAATGATAGTAGGAGGCTTGGTAGGTTTAAGAATAGTTTTTGCTGTACTTTCTATAGTGAAT
AGAGTTAGGCAGGGATATTCACCATTATCGTTTCAGACCCACCTCCCAACCCCGAGGGGACCCAGAGAGG
GCCTATTTCCCATGATTCCTTCATATTTGCATATACGATACAAGGCTGTTAGAGAGATAATTAGAATTAA
TTTGACTGTAAACACAAAGATATTAGTACAAAATACGTGACGTAGAAAGTAATAATTTCTTGGGTAGTTT
GCAGTTTTAAAATTATGTTTTAAAATGGACTATCATATGCTTACCGTAACTTGAAAGTATTTCGATTTCT
TGGCTTTATATATCTTGTGGAAAGGACGAAACACCGCAAGCAGGCGGATCACGCCAGTTTTAGAGCTAGA
AATAGCAAGTTAAAATAAGGCTAGTCCGTTATCAACTTGAAAAAGTGGCACCGAGTCGGTGCTTTTTTAA
GCTTGGCGTAACTAGATCTTGAGACAAATGGCAGTATTCATCCACAATTTTAAAAGAAAAGGGGGGATTG
GGGGGTACAGTGCAGGGGAAAGAATAGTAGACATAATAGCAACAGACATACAAACTAAAGAATTACAAAA
ACAAATTACAAAAATTCAAAATTTTCGGGTTTATTACAGGGACAGCAGAGATCCACTTTGGCGCCGGCTC
GAGGGGG
