>Addgene plasmid #76384 | PIM2 gRNA (BRDN0001149489) | depositor partial sequence | sequence record 143844 | Target Sequence
CAAGCAGGCGGATCACGCCA
