>Addgene plasmid #76384 | PIM2 gRNA (BRDN0001149489) | addgene partial sequence | sequence record 185733 | hU6-F
TAGAAAGTAATAATTTCTTGGGTAGTTTGCAGTTTTAAAATTATGTTTTAAAATGGACTATCATATGCTT
ACCGTAACTTGAAAGTATTTCGATTTCTTGGCTTTATATATCTTGTGGAAAGGACGAAACACCGCAAGCA
GGCGGATCACGCCAGTTTTAGAGCTAGAAATAGCAAGTTAAAATAAGGCTAGTCCGTTATCAACTTGAAA
AAGTGGCACCGAGTCGGTGCTTTTTTAAGCTTGGCGTAACTAGATCTTGAGACAAATGGCAGTATTCATC
CACAATTTTAAAAGAAAAGGGGGGATTGGGGGGTACAGTGCAGGGGAAAGAATAGTAGACATAATAGCAA
CAGACATACAAACTAAAGAATTACAAAAACAAATTACAAAAATTCAAAATTTTCGGGTTTATTACAGGGA
CAGCAGAGATCCACTTTGGCGCCGGCTCGAGGGGGCCCGGGTGCAAAGATGGATAAAGTTTTAAACAGAG
AGGAATCTTTGCAGCTAATGGACCTTCTAGGTCTTGAAAGGAGTGGGAATTGGCTCCGGTGCCCGTCAGT
GGGCAGAGCG
